>Addgene plasmid #72164 | Sema6a.z-Fc-His | depositor full sequence | sequence record 138965 | Full sequence
GTCGAGGTCTCGACGGTATCGATTGACATTGATTATTGACTAGCTAGTTATTAATAGTAATCAATTACGG
GGTCATTAGTTCATAGCCCATATATGGAGTTCCGCGTTACATAACTTACGGTAAATGGCCCGCCTGGCTG
ACCGCCCAACGACCCCCGCCCATTGACGTCAATAATGACGTATGTTCCCATAGTAACGCCAATAGGGACT
TTCCATTGACGTCAATGGGTGGAGTATTTACGGTAAACTGCCCACTTGGCAGTACATCAAGTGTATCATA
TGCCAAGTCCGCCCCCTATTGACGTCAATGACGGTAAATGGCCCGCCTGGCATTATGCCCAGTACATGAC
CTTACGGGACTTTCCTACTTGGCAGTACATCTACGTATTAGTCATCGCTATTACCATGGTGATGCGGTTT
TGGCAGTACACCAATGGGCGTGGATAGCGGTTTGACTCACGGGGATTTCCAAGTCTCCACCCCATTGACG
TCAATGGGAGTTTGTTTTGGCACCAAAATCAACGGGACTTTCCAAAATGTCGTAATAACCCCGCCCCGTT
GACGCAAATGGGCGGTAGGCGTGTACGGTGGGAGGTCTATATAAGCAGAGCTCGTTTAGTGAACCGTCAG
ATCGCCTGGAGACGCCATCCACGCTGTTTTGACCTCCATAGAAGACACCGGGACCGATCCAGCCTCCGCG
GCCGGGAACGGTGCATTGGAACGCGGATTCCCCGTGCCAAGAGTGACGTAAGTACCGCCTATAGACTCTA
TAGGCACACCCCTTTGGCTCTTATGCATGCTATACTGTTTTTGGCTTGGGGCCTATACACCCCCGCTTCC
ATATGCTATAGGTGATGGTATAGCTTAGCCTATAGGTGTGGGTTATTGACCATTATTGACCACTCCCCTA
TTGGTGACGATACTTTCCATTACTAATCCATAACATGGCTCTTTGCCACAACTATCTCTATTGGCTATAT
GCCAATACTCTGTCCTTCAGAGACTGACACGGACTCTGTATTTTTACAGGATGGGGTCCCATTTATTATT
TACAAATTCACATATACAACAACGCCGTCCCCCGTGCCCGCAGTTTTTATTAAACATAGCGTGGGATCTC
CACGCGAATCTCGGGTACGTGTTCCGGACATGGGCTCTTCTCCGGTAGCGGCGGAGCTTCCACATCCGAG
CCCTGGTCCCATGCCTCCAGCGGCTCATGGTCGCTCGGCAGCTCCTTGCTCCTAACAGTGGAGGCCAGAC
TTAGGCACAGCACAATGCCCACCACCACCAGTGTGCCGCACAAGGCCGTGGCGGTAGGGTATGTGTCTGA
AAATGAGCTCGGAGATTGGGCTCGCACCGCTGACGCAGATGGAAGACTTAAGGCAGCGGCAGAAGAAGAT
GCAGGCAGCTGAGTTGTTGTATTCTGATAAGAGTCAGAGGTAACTCCCGTTGCGGTGCTGTTAACGGTGG
AGGGCAGTGTAGTCTGAGCAGTACTCGTTGCTGCCGCGCGCGCCACCAGACATAATAGCTGACAGACTAA
CAGACTGTTCCTTTCCATGGGTCTTTTCTGCAGAAGCTTGAATTCTCGAGGATCCGCGGCCGCGCCACCA
TGCGGCCAGCAGCCTTACTGCTGTGTCTCACACTGCTACACTGCGCTGGGGCTGGTTTCCCAGAAGATTC
CGAGCCAATCAGTATTTCGCATGGCAACTATACAAAACAGTATCCGGTGTTTGTGGGCCACAAGCCAGGA
CGGAACACCACGCAGAGGCACAGGCTGGACATCCAGATGATCATGATCATGAACAGAACCCTCTACGTTG
CTGCTCGAGACCATATTTATACTGTTGATATAGACACATCCCACACAGAAGAAATTTACTGTAGCAAAAA
ACTGACATGGAAATCTAGACAGGCTGACGTAGACACATGCAGGATGAAGGGGAAACATAAGGATGAATGT
CACAACTTCATTAAAGTTCTTCTCAAGAAGAATGATGATACGCTGTTTGTCTGTGGAACCAATGCCTTCA
ACCCTTCCTGCAGAAACTACAGGGTCGATACCTTGGAAACTTTTGGGGATGAATTTAGCGGAATGGCCAG
ATGCCCTTATGATGCCAAACATGCCAACATCGCTCTGTTTGCAGATGGAAAACTCTACTCGGCTACAGTG
ACTGACTTTCTGGCCATTGATGCGGTCATTTACAGGAGCCTCGGAGACAGCCCTACCCTCAGGACTGTCA
AGCATGATTCAAAGTGGTTGAAAGAGCCGTACTTTGTCCAAGCCGTGGATTATGGGGACTATATCTACTT
CTTCTTCAGAGAAATTGCAGTAGAATACAACACTATGGGGAAGGTTGTTTTCCCTAGGGTGGCTCAGGTC
TGTAAGAATGACATGGGAGGGTCTCAGAGAGTCCTGGAGAAGCAGTGGACATCTTTCCTGAAGGCTCGCC
TGAACTGCTCGGTGCCTGGAGACTCTCATTTTTATTTCAATATACTCCAGGCAGTTACAGATGTGATTCG
CATTAATGGCCGTGATGTTGTCTTGGCAACCTTTTCCACACCTTATAACAGCATCCCAGGTTCTGCAGTC
TGTGCCTATGACATGCTTGACATTGCTAATGTTTTCACTGGGAGGTTCAAGGAACAGAAATCACCTGACT
CTACCTGGACACCCGTTCCAGACGAACGAGTCCCTAAGCCCAGGCCAGGCTGTTGTGCTGGATCATCCTC
TTTAGAAAAATATGCAACCTCCAATGAGTTTCCCGATGATACCCTGAACTTCATTAAGACGCATCCACTC
ATGGACGAGGCAGTGCCTTCCATCATCAACAGACCTTGGTTCCTGAGAACAATGGTCAGATACCGCCTGA
CCAAAATTGCAGTAGACAACGCTGCCGGGCCATATCAGAATCACACTGTGGTTTTCCTGGGATCAGAAAA
GGGAATCATCCTGAAGTTCTTGGCCAGGATAGGAAGCAGTGGTTTCCTAAATGGCAGCCTTTTCCTGGAG
GAGATGAATGTTTACAACCCAGAAAAGTGCAGCTATGATGGTGTAGAAGACAAAAGGATCATGGGCATGC
AGCTCGACAGAGCGAGTGGCTCACTCTATGTTGCATTCTCTACTTGTGTGATCAAGGTGCCTCTTGGCCG
CTGTGAGCGACATGGGAAGTGTAAAAAAACCTGCATCGCCTCCAGAGACCCGTATTGTGGGTGGGTAAGG
GAAAGTGGTTCCTGTGCCCATCTGTCACCCCTTAGCAGACTGACATTTGAGCAGGACATTGAGCGTGGCA
ATACGGACGGCCTAGGAGACTGTCACAATTCCTTCGTGGCACTGAATGGAGTGATTCGGGAAAGTTACCT
CAAAAGCAACGACCAGCTTGTTCCTGGCGCGCCTGACAAAACTCACACATGCCCACCGTGCCCAGCACCT
GAACTCCTGGGGGGACCGTCAGTCTTCCTCTTCCCCCCAAAACCCAAGGACACCCTCATGATCTCCCGGA
CCCCTGAGGTCACATGCGTGGTGGTGGACGTGAGCCACGAAGACCCTGAGGTCAAGTTCAACTGGTACGT
GGACGGCGTGGAGGTGCATAATGCCAAGACAAAGCCGCGGGAGGAGCAGTACAACAGCACGTACCGTGTG
GTCAGCGTCCTCACCGTCCTGCACCAGGACTGGCTGAATGGCAAGGAGTACAAGTGCAAGGTCTCCAACA
AAGCCCTCCCAGCCCCCATCGAGAAAACCATCTCCAAAGCCAAAGGGCAGCCCCGAGAACCACAGGTGTA
TACCCTGCCCCCATCCCGGGATGAGCTGACCAAGAACCAGGTCAGCCTGACCTGCCTGGTCAAAGGCTTC
TATCCCAGCGACATCGCCGTGGAGTGGGAGAGCAATGGGCAGCCGGAGAACAACTACAAGACCACGCCTC
CCGTGCTGGACTCCGACGGCTCCTTCTTCCTCTACAGCAAGCTCACCGTGGACAAGAGCAGGTGGCAGCA
GGGGAACGTCTTCTCATGCTCCGTGATGCATGAGGCTCTGCACAACCACTACACGCAGAAGAGCCTCTCC
CTGTCTCCGGGTAAAGGCGGCCATCATCACCATCACCATTAATCTAGAGATCTTATTAAAGCAGAACTTG
TTTATTGCAGCTTATAATGGTTACAAATAAAGCAATAGCATCACAAATTTCACAAATAAAGCATTTTTTT
CACTGCATTCTAGTTGTGGTTTGTCCAAACTCATCAATGTATCTTATCATGTCTGGTCGACTCTAGCTAG
ACTCTTCCGCTTCCTCGCTCACTGACTCGCTGCGCTCGGTCGTTCGGCTGCGGCGAGCGGTATCAGCTCA
CTCAAAGGCGGTAATACGGTTATCCACAGAATCAGGGGATAACGCAGGAAAGAACATGTGAGCAAAAGGC
CAGCAAAAGGCCAGGAACCGTAAAAAGGCCGCGTTGCTGGCGTTTTTCCATAGGCTCCGCCCCCCTGACG
AGCATCACAAAAATCGACGCTCAAGTCAGAGGTGGCGAAACCCGACAGGACTATAAAGATACCAGGCGTT
TCCCCCTGGAAGCTCCCTCGTGCGCTCTCCTGTTCCGACCCTGCCGCTTACCGGATACCTGTCCGCCTTT
CTCCCTTCGGGAAGCGTGGCGCTTTCTCATAGCTCACGCTGTAGGTATCTCAGTTCGGTGTAGGTCGTTC
GCTCCAAGCTGGGCTGTGTGCACGAACCCCCCGTTCAGCCCGACCGCTGCGCCTTATCCGGTAACTATCG
TCTTGAGTCCAACCCGGTAAGACACGACTTATCGCCACTGGCAGCAGCCACTGGTAACAGGATTAGCAGA
GCGAGGTATGTAGGCGGTGCTACAGAGTTCTTGAAGTGGTGGCCTAACTACGGCTACACTAGAAGAACAG
TATTTGGTATCTGCGCTCTGCTGAAGCCAGTTACCTTCGGAAAAAGAGTTGGTAGCTCTTGATCCGGCAA
ACAAACCACCGCTGGTAGCGGTGGTTTTTTTGTTTGCAAGCAGCAGATTACGCGCAGAAAAAAAGGATCT
CAAGAAGATCCTTTGATCTTTTCTACGGGGTCTGACGCTCAGTGGAACGAAAACTCACGTTAAGGGATTT
TGGTCATGAGATTATCAAAAAGGATCTTCACCTAGATCCTTTTAAATTAAAAATGAAGTTTTAAATCAAT
CTAAAGTATATATGAGTAAACTTGGTCTGACAGTTACCAATGCTTAATCAGTGAGGCACCTATCTCAGCG
ATCTGTCTATTTCGTTCATCCATAGTTGCCTGACTCCCCGTCGTGTAGATAACTACGATACGGGAGGGCT
TACCATCTGGCCCCAGTGCTGCAATGATACCGCGAGACCCACGCTCACCGGCTCCAGATTTATCAGCAAT
AAACCAGCCAGCCGGAAGGGCCGAGCGCAGAAGTGGTCCTGCAACTTTATCCGCCTCCATCCAGTCTATT
AATTGTTGCCGGGAAGCTAGAGTAAGTAGTTCGCCAGTTAATAGTTTGCGCAACGTTGTTGCCATTGCTA
CAGGCATCGTGGTGTCACGCTCGTCGTTTGGTATGGCTTCATTCAGCTCCGGTTCCCAACGATCAAGGCG
AGTTACATGATCCCCCATGTTGTGCAAAAAAGCGGTTAGCTCCTTCGGTCCTCCGATCGTTGTCAGAAGT
AAGTTGGCCGCAGTGTTATCACTCATGGTTATGGCAGCACTGCATAATTCTCTTACTGTCATGCCATCCG
TAAGATGCTTTTCTGTGACTGGTGAGTACTCAACCAAGTCATTCTGAGAATAGTGTATGCGGCGACCGAG
TTGCTCTTGCCCGGCGTCAATACGGGATAATACCGCGCCACATAGCAGAACTTTAAAAGTGCTCATCATT
GGAAAACGTTCTTCGGGGCGAAAACTCTCAAGGATCTTACCGCTGTTGAGATCCAGTTCGATGTAACCCA
CTCGTGCACCCAACTGATCTTCAGCATCTTTTACTTTCACCAGCGTTTCTGGGTGAGCAAAAACAGGAAG
GCAAAATGCCGCAAAAAAGGGAATAAGGGCGACACGGAAATGTTGAATACTCATACTCTTCCTTTTTCAA
TATTATTGAAGCATTTATCAGGGTTATTGTCTCATGAGCGGATACATATTTGAATGTATTTAGAAAAATA
AACAAATAGGGGTTCCGCGCACATTTCCCCGAAAAGTGCCACCTGACGTCTAAGAAACCATTATTATCAT
GACATTAACCTATAAAAATAGGCGTATCACGAGGCCCTTTCGTCTCGCGCGTTTCGGTGATGACGGTGAA
AACCTCTGACACATGCAGCTCCCGGAGGAATGTGTGTCAGTTAGGGTGTGGAAAGTCCCCAGGCTCCCCA
GGCAGGCAGAAGTATGCAAAGCATGCATCTCAATTAGTCAGCAACCAGGTGTGGAAAGTCCCCAGGCTCC
CCAGCAGGCAGAAGTATGCAAAGCATGCATCTCAATTAGTCAGCAACCATAGTCCCGCCCCTAACTCCGC
CCATCCCGCCCCTAACTCCGCCCAGTTCCGCCCATTCTCCGCCCCATGGCTGACTAATTTTTTTTATTTA
TGCAGAGGCCGAGGCCGCCTCTGCCTCTGAGCTATTCCAGAAGTAGTGAGGAGGCTTTTTTGGAGGCCTA
GGCTTTTGCAAAAAGCTCCCGGGAGCTTGTATATCCATTTTCGTCCCGGAGACGGTCACAGCTTGTCTGT
AAGCGGATGCCGGGAGCAGACAAGCCCGTCAGGGCGCGTCAGCGGGTGTTGGCGGGTGTCGGGGCTGGCT
TAACTATGCGGCATCAGAGCAGATTGTACTGAGAGTGCACCATATGCGGTGTGAAATACCGCACAGATGC
GTAAGGAGAAAATACCGCATCAGGAAATTGTAAGCGTTAATATTTTGTTAAAATTCGCGTTAAATTTTTG
TTAAATCAGCTCATTTTTTAACCAATAGGCCGAAATCGGCAAAATCCCTTATAAATCAAAAGAATAGACC
GAGATAGGGT
[37 nt withheld, positions 7011-7047]
AAAGAACGTGGACTCCAACGTCAAAGG
[49 nt withheld, positions 7075-7123]
T
[91 nt withheld, positions 7125-7215]
G
[124 nt withheld, positions 7217-7340]
CCATTCGCCATTCAGGCTGCGCAACTGTTGGGAAGGGCGATCGGTGCGGGCCTCTTCGCTATTACGCCAG
CTGGCGAAAGGGGGATGTGCTGCAAGGCGATTAAGTTGGGTAACGCCAGGGTTTTCCCAGTCACGACGTT
GTAAAACGACGGCCAGTGAATT
Features (pLannotate 1.2.2; 14 found; start..end, strand, type, name):
     25..408     +  enhancer       CMV enhancer: human cytomegalovirus immediate early enhancer
    410..609     +  promoter       CMV promoter: human cytomegalovirus (CMV) immediate early promoter
    748..1573    +  intron         CMV intron A: human cytomegalovirus intron A (Chapman et al., 1991)
   1610..3385    +  CDS            Sema6a (fragment): SEM6A_MOUSE - Also known as Semaq. Experimental evidence at protein level: Swiss-Prot protein existence level 1. Cell surface receptor for PLXNA2 that plays an important role in cell-cell signaling. Required for normal granule cell migration in the developing cerebellum. Promotes reorganization of the actin cytoskeleton and plays an important role in axon guidance in the developing central nervous system. Can act as repulsive axon guidance cue. Has repulsive action towards migrating granular neurons. May play a role in channeling sympathetic axons into the sympathetic chains and controlling th
   3362..4075    +  CDS            IGHG1 (fragment): IGHG1_HUMAN - Experimental evidence at protein level: Swiss-Prot protein existence level 1. Constant region of immunoglobulin heavy chains. Immunoglobulins, also known as antibodies, are membrane-bound or secreted glycoproteins produced by B lymphocytes. In the recognition phase of humoral immunity, the membrane-bound immunoglobulins serve as receptors which, upon binding of a specific antigen, trigger the clonal expansion and differentiation of B lymphocytes into immunoglobulins- secreting plasma cells. Secreted immunoglobulins mediate the effector phase of humoral immunity, which results in
   4125..4246    +  polyA_signal   SV40 poly(A) signal: SV40 polyadenylation signal
   4455..5043    -  rep_origin     ori: high-copy-number ColE1/pMB1/pBR322/pUC origin of replication
   5214..6074    -  CDS            AmpR: β-lactamase; bla; confers resistance to ampicillin, carbenicillin, and related antibiotics
   6075..6179    -  promoter       AmpR promoter: bla
   6274..6309    +  CDS            rop (fragment): Rop protein, which maintains plasmids at low copy number; rop
   6332..6662    +  promoter       SV40 promoter: SV40 enhancer and early promoter
   6785..6884    +  misc_feature   bom (fragment): basis of mobility region from pBR322
   6912..7340    -  rep_origin     f1 ori (sequence partly withheld): f1 bacteriophage origin of replication; arrow indicates direction of (+) strand synthesis
   7344..7501    -  CDS            lacZα (fragment): LacZα fragment of β-galactosidase; lacZ fragment
