[The description below was written by a language model from this plasmid's Addgene catalogue record and pLannotate feature annotations shown in this document.]
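Description:
Sema6a.z-Fc-His is a 7.5 kb mammalian expression plasmid built on the pCMVi-SV40ori backbone and designed to produce a soluble, tagged form of the mouse semaphorin 6A ectodomain. It is maintained in E. coli as a high-copy plasmid through a ColE1/pUC-type origin and is selected with ampicillin via the β-lactamase gene. The backbone also carries an f1 phage origin and short remnants of rop, bom and lacZα that have no evident functional role here. An SV40 enhancer/early promoter region, which contains the SV40 origin implied by the backbone name, can support episomal amplification in cells expressing large T antigen. The record does not specify the production cell line.

Expression is driven by the human CMV immediate early enhancer and promoter followed by CMV intron A, a combination commonly used to boost transcript levels in transient transfection. The 1776 bp insert, cloned between retained NotI and AscI sites, encodes the extracellular region of Sema6A isoform z, a splice variant that the depositor notes lacks exon 18. It is fused in frame at its C terminus to the Fc region of human IgG1 and a 6X histidine tag supplied by the backbone, and the transcript ends at an SV40 polyadenylation signal. The Fc portion typically dimerises the fusion and allows capture or detection with Fc-binding reagents, while the His tag permits metal-affinity purification. The associated work is an extracellular biochemical screen for neuronal recognition proteins in the retina, which suggests the construct was used as a secreted reagent for testing binding between cell-surface proteins.
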