Addgene plasmid #72164: Sema6a.z-Fc-His
Purpose: Expresses the extracellular region of the Sema6A, isoform z protein, C-terminally fused to the Fc region of human IgG1 + 6X histidine tag.
Depositing lab: Woj Wojtowicz. Depositing organization: University of California, Berkeley. Publication: An extracellular biochemical screen reveals that FLRTs and Unc5s mediate neuronal subtype recognition in the retina. Visser JJ, Cheng Y, Perry SC, Chastain AB, Parsa B, Masri SS, Ray TA, Kay JN, Wojtowicz WM. Elife. 2015 Dec 3;4. pii: e08149. doi: 10.7554/eLife.08149. PubMed 26633812.
Backbone
  Vector backbone: pCMVi-SV40ori
  Vector type: Mammalian Expression
Growth in bacteria
  Bacterial resistance: Ampicillin, 100 μg/mL
  Growth temperature: 37°C
  Growth strain: DH5alpha
  Copy number: High Copy
Gene/Insert
  Gene/Insert name: Sema6a.z (alt names: Semaphorin 6A, isoform b; VIa; Semaq; Sema6A-1; NCBI gene ID 20358)
  Species: M. musculus (mouse)
  Insert size (bp): 1776
  Entrez Gene: Sema6a (a.k.a. A730020P05Rik, Sema6A-1, Semaq, VIa)
  Promoter: CMV
  Tag / fusion protein: Fc-His (C terminal on backbone)
  Cloning method: Restriction Enzyme; 5′ cloning site NotI (not destroyed); 3′ cloning site AscI (not destroyed)
  Sequencing primers: 5′ GTCAGAGGTAACTCCCGTTGC; 3′ ATCATGAGGGTGTCCTTG
Terms and licenses: Academic/Nonprofit Terms; Industry Terms: Not Available to Industry
Depositor comments: Sema6a.z is missing exon 18.
How to cite: Sema6a.z-Fc-His was a gift from Woj Wojtowicz (Addgene plasmid # 72164 ; http://n2t.net/addgene:72164 ; RRID:Addgene_72164)
