>Addgene plasmid #72164 | Sema6a.z-Fc-His | addgene partial sequence | sequence record 138963 | pMRB101-F 5'-aagatgcaggcagctgagtt-3'
ACGGTGGAGGGCAGTGTAGTCTGAGCAGTACTCGTTGCTGCCGCGCGCGCCACCAGACATAATAGCTGAC
AGACTAACAGACTGTTCCTTTCCATGGGTCTTTTCTGCAGAAGCTTGAATTCTCGAGGATCCGCGGCCGC
GCCACCATGCGGCCAGCAGCCTTACTGCTGTGTCTCACACTGCTACACTGCGCTGGGGCTGGTTTCCCAG
AAGATTCCGAGCCAATCAGTATTTCGCATGGCAACTATACAAAACAGTATCCGGTGTTTGTGGGCCACAA
GCCAGGACGGAACACCACGCAGAGGCACAGGCTGGACATCCAGATGATCATGATCATGAACAGAACCCTC
TACGTTGCTGCTCGAGACCATATTTATACTGTTGATATAGACACATCCCACACAGAAGAAATTTACTGTA
GCAAAAAACTGACATGGAAATCTAGACAGGCTGACGTAGACACATGCAGGATGAAGGGGAAACATAAGGA
TGAATGTCACAACTTCATTAAAGTTCTTCTCAAGAAGAATGATGATACGCTGTTTGTCTGTGGAACCAAT
GCCTTCAACCCTTCCTGCAGAAACTACAGGGTCGATACCTTGGAAACTTTTGGGGATGAATTTAGCGGAA
TGGCCAGATGCCCTTATGATGCCAAACATGCCAACATCGCTCTGTTTGCAGATGGAAAACTCTACTCGGC
TACAGTGACTGACTTTCTGGCCATTGATGCGGTCATTTACAGGAGCCTCGGAGACAGCCCTACCCTCAGG
ACTGTCAAGCATGATTCAAAGTGGTTGAAAGAGCCGTACTTT
