>Addgene plasmid #72164 | Sema6a.z-Fc-His | addgene partial sequence | sequence record 138964 | SV40pA-R 5'-GAAATTTGTGATGCTATTGC-3'
ATAAGATCTCTAGATTAATGGTGATGGTGATGATGGCCGCCTTTACCCGGAGACAGGGAGAGGCTCTTCT
GCGTGTAGTGGTTGTGCAGAGCCTCATGCATCACGGAGCATGAGAAGACGTTCCCCTGCTGCCACCTGCT
CTTGTCCACGGTGAGCTTGCTGTAGAGGAAGAAGGAGCCGTCGGAGTCCAGCACGGGAGGCGTGGTCTTG
TAGTTGTTCTCCGGCTGCCCATTGCTCTCCCACTCCACGGCGATGTCGCTGGGATAGAAGCCTTTGACCA
GGCAGGTCAGGCTGACCTGGTTCTTGGTCAGCTCATCCCGGGATGGGGGCAGGGTATACACCTGTGGTTC
TCGGGGCTGCCCTTTGGCTTTGGAGATGGTTTTCTCGATGGGGGCTGGGAGGGCTTTGTTGGAGACCTTG
CACTTGTACTCCTTGCCATTCAGCCAGTCCTGGTGCAGGACGGTGAGGACGCTGACCACACGGTACGTGC
TGTTGTACTGCTCCTCCCGCGGCTTTGTCTTGGCATTATGCACCTCCACGCCGTCCACGTACCAGTTGAA
CTTGACCTCAGGGTCTTCGTGGCTCACGTCCACCACCACGCATGTGACCTCAGGGGTCCGGGAGATCATG
AGGGTGTCCTTGGGTTTTGGGGGGAAGAGGAAGACTGACGGTCCCCCCAGGAGTTCAGGTGCTGGGCACG
GTGGGCATGTGTGAGTTTTGTCAGGCGCGCCAGGAACAAGCTGGTCGTTGCTTTTGAGGTAACTTTCCCG
AATCACTCCATTCAGTGCCACGAAGGAATTGTGACAGTCTCCTAGGCCGTCCGTATTGCCACGCTCAATG
TCCTGCTCAAATGTCAGTCTGCTAAGG
